Addgene plasmid #107901: pWT050d
Purpose: W2.5-2 plasmid. Contains PLacO-sgRNA1, PRha-sgRNA6-(sgRNA4-C16T-C18T) and is part of CAMERA 2.5
Depositing lab: David Liu. Depositing organization: Broad Institute. Publication: Rewritable multi-event analog recording in bacterial and mammalian cells. Tang W, Liu DR. Science. 2018 Feb 15. pii: science.aap8992. doi: 10.1126/science.aap8992. PubMed 29449507.
Backbone
  Vector backbone: de novo assembled
  Vector type: Bacterial Expression
Growth in bacteria
  Bacterial resistance: Chloramphenicol, 25 μg/mL
  Growth temperature: 37°C
  Growth strain: DH5alpha
  Copy number: Low Copy
Gene/Insert
  Gene/Insert name: PLacO-sgRNA1, PRha-sgRNA6-(sgRNA4-C16T-C18T)
  Species: Synthetic
  Cloning method: Unknown
Terms and licenses: Academic/Nonprofit Terms; Industry Terms: Not Available to Industry
Depositor comments: CloDF13
How to cite: pWT050d was a gift from David Liu (Addgene plasmid # 107901 ; http://n2t.net/addgene:107901 ; RRID:Addgene_107901)
