[The description below was written by a language model from this plasmid's Addgene catalogue record and pLannotate feature annotations shown in this document.]
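Description:
pWT050d is a de novo assembled, low-copy bacterial expression plasmid of about 4.2 kb that serves as the "W2.5-2" writing plasmid of the CAMERA 2.5 system, a CRISPR-based cellular recording platform for E. coli. It replicates from the CloDF13 (CDF) origin, which is compatible with other common origin classes and so allows the plasmid to coexist with the other components of a multi-plasmid system. Selection is by chloramphenicol resistance, provided by a chloramphenicol acetyltransferase gene under its native cat promoter.

The payload consists of two independently inducible guide RNA cassettes built on the Streptococcus pyogenes Cas9 sgRNA scaffold. In the first, a promoter carrying two lac operators (PLacO) drives sgRNA1, so expression is repressed by LacI and released by IPTG or lactose; an rrnB T1 terminator follows the scaffold. The 20-nt stretch between the scaffold and the operators that the automated annotation labels as an mVenus fragment sits where the spacer would be, which suggests that sgRNA1 targets a fluorescent-protein-derived sequence rather than that a coding region is present. In the second cassette, the rhaB promoter drives sgRNA6, giving L-rhamnose-dependent induction. The activators RhaS and RhaR are encoded on the same plasmid and are followed by a T7Te terminator.

The insert name also lists an element called sgRNA4-C16T-C18T in association with sgRNA6. The record does not explain its role, and the feature table does not annotate it separately. No Cas9 or base editor gene is present, so the effector and the recording target must be supplied from other CAMERA 2.5 components. This lets two chemical inputs each trigger a distinct guide-directed writing event.
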