Features (pLannotate 1.2.2; 13 found; start..end, strand, type, name):
     39..777     -  rep_origin     CloDF13 ori: Plasmids containing the CloDF13 (CDF) origin of replication can be propagated in E. coli cells that contain additional plasmids with compatible origins.
    917..992     -  misc_RNA       gRNA scaffold: guide RNA scaffold for the Streptococcus pyogenes CRISPR/Cas9 system
   1013..1131    -  promoter       rhaB promoter: promoter of the E. coli rhaBAD operon, conferring tight induction with L-rhamnose and repression with D-glucose in the presence of RhaR and RhaS (Giacalone et al., 2006)
   1277..2113    +  CDS            rhaS: positive regulator of the rhaB promoter; E. coli rhaS; activated by L-rhamnose
   2187..3035    +  CDS            rhaR: transcriptional activator of rhaR and rhaS; E. coli rhaR; needed for rhamnose-dependent activation of the rhaB promoter
   3043..3070    +  terminator     T7Te terminator: phage T7 early transcription terminator
   3130..3175    -  terminator     rrnB T1 terminator: transcription terminator T1 from the E. coli rrnB gene
   3183..3258    -  misc_RNA       gRNA scaffold: guide RNA scaffold for the Streptococcus pyogenes CRISPR/Cas9 system
   3259..3278    +  CDS            VN155(I152L) (fragment): improved N-terminal fragment of mVenus for use in bimolecular fluorescence complementation (BiFC) (Kodama and Hu, 2010)
   3291..3307    -  protein_bind   lac operator: The lac repressor binds to the lac operator to inhibit transcription in E. coli. This inhibition can be relieved by adding lactose or isopropyl-β-D-thiogalactopyranoside (IPTG). lac repressor encoded by lacI
   3314..3330    -  protein_bind   lac operator: The lac repressor binds to the lac operator to inhibit transcription in E. coli. This inhibition can be relieved by adding lactose or isopropyl-β-D-thiogalactopyranoside (IPTG). lac repressor encoded by lacI
   3386..4045    -  CDS            CmR: chloramphenicol acetyltransferase; cat; confers resistance to chloramphenicol
   4046..4143    -  promoter       cat promoter: promoter of the E. coli cat gene encoding chloramphenicol acetyltransferase
>Addgene plasmid #107901 | pWT050d | addgene full sequence | sequence record 208439 | Addgene NGS Result
CACTCGGTCGCTACGCTCCGGGCGTGAGACTGCGGCGGGCGCTGCGGACACATACAAAGTTACCCACAGA
TTCCGTGGATAAGCAGGGGACTAACATGTGAGGCAAAACAGCAGGGCCGCGCCGGTGGCGTTTTTCCATA
GGCTCCGCCCTCCTGCCAGAGTTCACATAAACAGACGCTTTTCCGGTGCATCTGTGGGAGCCGTGAGGCT
CAACCATGAATCTGACAGTACGGGCGAAACCCGACAGGACTTAAAGATCCCCACCGTTTCCGGCGGGTCG
CTCCCTCTTGCGCTCTCCTGTTCCGACCCTGCCGTTTACCGGATACCTGTTCCGCCTTTCTCCCTTACGG
GAAGTGTGGCGCTTTCTCATAGCTCACACACTGGTATCTCGGCTCGGTGTAGGTCGTTCGCTCCAAGCTG
GGCTGTAAGCAAGAACTCCCCGTTCAGCCCGACTGCTGCGCCTTATCCGGTAACTGTTCACTTGAGTCCA
ACCCGGAAAAGCACGGTAAAACGCCACTGGCAGCAGCCATTGGTAACTGGGAGTTCGCAGAGGATTTGTT
TAGCTAAACACGCGGTTGCTCTTGAAGTGTGCGCCAAAGTCCGGCTACACTGGAAGGACAGATTTGGTTG
CTGTGCTCTGCGAAAGCCAGTTACCACGGTTAAGCAGTTCCCCAACTGACTTAACCTTCGATCAAACCAC
CTCCCCAGGTGGTTTTTTCGTTTACAGGGCAAAAGATTACGCGCAGAAAAAAAGGATCTCAAGAAGATCC
TTTGATCTTTTCTACTGAACCGCTCTAGATTTCAGTGCAATTTATCTCTTCAAATGTAGCACCTGAAGTC
AGCCCAGGAGGAAAAAAAACCCCGCCCTGTCAGGGGCGGGGTTTTTTTTTATGTTGAAAATCTCCTTCTA
AAAAAAGCACCGACTCGGTGCCACTTTTTCAAGTTGATAACGGACTAGCCTTATTTTAACTTGCTATTTC
TAGCTCTAAAACTCAAAACCACCCTGACCTACTACGACCAGTCTAAAAAGCGCCTGAATTCGCGACCTTC
TCGTTACTGACAGGAAAATGGGCCATTGGCAACCAGGGAAAGATGAACGTGATGATGTTCACAATTTGCT
GAATTGTGGTGATGTGATGCTCACCGCATTTCCTGAAAATTCACGCTGTATCTTGAAAAATCGACGTTTT
TTACGTGGTTTTCCGTCGAAAATTTAAGGTAAGAACCTGACCTCGTGATTACTATTTCGCCGTGTTGACG
ACATCAGGAGGCCAGTATGACCGTATTACATAGTGTGGATTTTTTTCCGTCTGGTAACGCGTCCGTGGCG
ATAGAACCCCGGCTCCCGCAGGCGGATTTTCCTGAACATCATCATGATTTTCATGAAATTGTGATTGTCG
AACATGGCACGGGTATTCATGTGTTTAATGGGCAGCCCTATACCATCACCGGTGGCACGGTCTGTTTCGT
ACGCGATCATGATCGGCATCTGTATGAACATACCGATAATCTGTGTCTGACCAATGTGCTGTATCGCTCG
CCGGATCGATTTCAGTTTCTCGCCGGGCTGAATCAGTTGCTGCCACAAGAGCTGGATGGGCAGTATCCGT
CTCACTGGCGCGTTAACCACAGCGTATTGCAGCAGGTGCGACAGCTGGTTGCACAGATGGAACAGCAGGA
AGGGGAAAATGATTTACCCTCGACCGCCAGTCGCGAGATCTTGTTTATGCAATTACTGCTCTTGCTGCGT
AAAAGCAGTTTGCAGGAGAACCTGGAAAACAGCGCATCACGTCTCAACTTGCTTCTGGCCTGGCTGGAGG
ACCATTTTGCCGATGAGGTGAATTGGGATGCCGTGGCGGATCAATTTTCTCTTTCACTGCGTACGCTACA
TCGGCAGCTTAAGCAGCAAACGGGACTGACGCCTCAGCGATACCTGAACCGCCTGCGACTGATGAAAGCC
CGACATCTGCTACGCCACAGCGAGGCCAGCGTTACTGACATCGCCTATCGCTGTGGATTCAGCGACAGTA
ACCACTTTTCGACGCTTTTTCGCCGAGAGTTTAACTGGTCACCGCGTGATATTCGCCAGGGACGGGATGG
CTTTCTGCAATAACGCGAATCTTCTCAACGTATTTGTACGCCATATTGCGAATAATCAACTTCGTTCTCT
GGCCGAGGTAGCCACGGTGGCGCATCAGTTAAAACTTCTCAAAGATGATTTTTTTGCCAGCGACCAGCAG
GCAGTCGCTGTGGCTGACCGTTATCCGCAAGATGTCTTTGCTGAACATACACATGATTTTTGTGAGCTGG
TGATTGTCTGGCGCGGTAATGGCCTGCATGTACTCAACGATCGCCCTTATCGCATTACCCGTGGCGATCT
CTTTTACATTCATGCTGACGATAAACACTCCTACGCTTCCGTTAACGATCTGGTTTTGCAGAATATTATT
TATTGCCCGGAGCGTCTGAAGCTGAATCTTGACTGGCAGGGGGCGATTCCGGGATTTAACGCCAGCGCAG
GGCAACCACACTGGCGCTTAGGTAGCATGGGGATGGCGCAGGCGCGGCAGGTTATCGGTCAGCTTGAGCA
TGAAAGTAGTCAGCATGTGCCGTTTGCTAACGAAATGGCTGAGTTGCTGTTCGGGCAGTTGGTGATGTTG
CTGAATCGCCATCGTTACACCAGTGATTCGTTGCCGCCAACATCCAGCGAAACGTTGCTGGATAAGCTGA
TTACCCGGCTGGCGGCTAGCCTGAAAAGTCCCTTTGCGCTGGATAAATTTTGTGATGAGGCATCGTGCAG
TGAGCGCGTTTTGCGTCAGCAATTTCGCCAGCAGACTGGAATGACCATCAATCAATATCTGCGACAGGTC
AGAGTGTGTCATGCGCAATATCTTCTCCAGCATAGCCGCCTGTTAATCAGTGATATTTCGACCGAATGTG
GCTTTGAAGATAGTAACTATTTTTCGGTGGTGTTTACCCGGGAAACCGGGATGACGCCCAGCCAGTGGCG
TCATCTCAATTCGCAGAAAGATTAATCACACTGGCTCACCTTCGGGTGGGCCTTTCTGCGTTTATATACT
AGAGAGAGAATATAAAAAGCCAGATTATTAATCCGGCTTTTTTATTATTTAAAACGAAAGGCCCAGTCTT
TCGACTGAGCCTTTCGTTTTATTTGAAAAAAAGCACCGACTCGGTGCCACTTTTTCAAGTTGATAACGGA
CTAGCCTTATTTTAACTTGCTATTTCTAGCTCTAAAACCCGGCAAGCTGCCCGTGCCCGTGCTCAGTATC
TTGTTATCCGCTCACAATGTCAATTGTTATCCGCTCACAATTAAAATAAAAACAGCCGTGCCTCTTTCTG
GCAACGGCTGTTTTTATTTATTCAATTACGCCCCGCCCTGCCACTCATCGCAGTACTGTTGTAATTCATT
AAGCATTCTGCCGACATGGAAGCCATCACAAACGGCATGATGAACCTGAATCGCCAGCGGCATCAGCACC
TTGTCGCCTTGCGTATAATATTTGCCCATAGTGAAAACGGGGGCGAAGAAGTTGTCCATATTGGCCACGT
TTAAATCAAAACTGGTGAAACTCACCCAGGGATTGGCTGAGACGAAAAACATATTCTCAATAAACCCTTT
AGGGAAATAGGCCAGGTTTTCACCGTAACACGCCACATCTTGCGAATATATGTGTAGAAACTGCCGGAAA
TCGTCGTGGTATTCACTCCAGAGCGATGAAAACGTTTCAGTTTGCTCATGGAAAACGGTGTAACAAGGGT
GAACACTATCCCATATCACCAGCTCACCGTCTTTCATTGCCATACGGAACTCCGGATGAGCATTCATCAG
GCGGGCAAGAATGTGAATAAAGGCCGGATAAAACTTGTGCTTATTTTTCTTTACGGTCTTTAAAAAGGCC
GTAATATCCAGCTGAACGGTCTGGTTATAGGTACATTGAGTAACTGACTGAAATGCCTCAAAATGTTCTT
TACGATGCCATTGGGATATATCAACGGTGGTATATCCAGTGATTTTTTTCTCCATTTTAGCTTCCTTAGC
TCCTGAAAATCTCGATAACTCAAAAAATACGCCCGGTAGTGATCTTATTTCATTATGGTGAAAGTTGGAA
CCTCTTACGTGCCAAGCCAAATAGGCCGT
